>Addgene plasmid #139995 | pCMV-T7-SpCas9-HF1-P2A-EGFP (RTW3505) | depositor full sequence | sequence record 275423 | RTW3505
ATATGCCAAGTACGCCCCCTATTGACGTCAATGACGGTAAATGGCCCGCCTGGCATTATGCCCAGTACAT
GACCTTATGGGACTTTCCTACTTGGCAGTACATCTACGTATTAGTCATCGCTATTACCATGGTGATGCGG
TTTTGGCAGTACATCAATGGGCGTGGATAGCGGTTTGACTCACGGGGATTTCCAAGTCTCCACCCCATTG
ACGTCAATGGGAGTTTGTTTTGGCACCAAAATCAACGGGACTTTCCAAAATGTCGTAACAACTCCGCCCC
ATTGACGCAAATGGGCGGTAGGCGTGTACGGTGGGAGGTCTATATAAGCAGAGCTGGTTTAGTGAACCGT
CAGATCCGCTAGAGATCCGCGGCCGCTAATACGACTCACTATAGGGAGAGCCGCCACCATGGACAAGAAG
TACAGCATCGGCCTGGACATCGGCACCAACTCTGTGGGCTGGGCCGTGATCACCGACGAGTACAAGGTGC
CCAGCAAGAAATTCAAGGTGCTGGGCAACACCGACCGGCACAGCATCAAGAAGAACCTGATCGGAGCCCT
GCTGTTCGACAGCGGCGAAACAGCCGAGGCCACCCGGCTGAAGAGAACCGCCAGAAGAAGATACACCAGA
CGGAAGAACCGGATCTGCTATCTGCAAGAGATCTTCAGCAACGAGATGGCCAAGGTGGACGACAGCTTCT
TCCACAGACTGGAAGAGTCCTTCCTGGTGGAAGAGGATAAGAAGCACGAGCGGCACCCCATCTTCGGCAA
CATCGTGGACGAGGTGGCCTACCACGAGAAGTACCCCACCATCTACCACCTGAGAAAGAAACTGGTGGAC
AGCACCGACAAGGCCGACCTGCGGCTGATCTATCTGGCCCTGGCCCACATGATCAAGTTCCGGGGCCACT
TCCTGATCGAGGGCGACCTGAACCCCGACAACAGCGACGTGGACAAGCTGTTCATCCAGCTGGTGCAGAC
CTACAACCAGCTGTTCGAGGAAAACCCCATCAACGCCAGCGGCGTGGACGCCAAGGCCATCCTGTCTGCC
AGACTGAGCAAGAGCAGACGGCTGGAAAATCTGATCGCCCAGCTGCCCGGCGAGAAGAAGAATGGCCTGT
TCGGAAACCTGATTGCCCTGAGCCTGGGCCTGACCCCCAACTTCAAGAGCAACTTCGACCTGGCCGAGGA
TGCCAAACTGCAGCTGAGCAAGGACACCTACGACGACGACCTGGACAACCTGCTGGCCCAGATCGGCGAC
CAGTACGCCGACCTGTTTCTGGCCGCCAAGAACCTGTCCGACGCCATCCTGCTGAGCGACATCCTGAGAG
TGAACACCGAGATCACCAAGGCCCCCCTGAGCGCCTCTATGATCAAGAGATACGACGAGCACCACCAGGA
CCTGACCCTGCTGAAAGCTCTCGTGCGGCAGCAGCTGCCTGAGAAGTACAAAGAGATTTTCTTCGACCAG
AGCAAGAACGGCTACGCCGGCTACATTGACGGCGGAGCCAGCCAGGAAGAGTTCTACAAGTTCATCAAGC
CCATCCTGGAAAAGATGGACGGCACCGAGGAACTGCTCGTGAAGCTGAACAGAGAGGACCTGCTGCGGAA
GCAGCGGACCTTCGACAACGGCAGCATCCCCCACCAGATCCACCTGGGAGAGCTGCACGCCATTCTGCGG
CGGCAGGAAGATTTTTACCCATTCCTGAAGGACAACCGGGAAAAGATCGAGAAGATCCTGACCTTCCGCA
TCCCCTACTACGTGGGCCCTCTGGCCAGGGGAAACAGCAGATTCGCCTGGATGACCAGAAAGAGCGAGGA
AACCATCACCCCCTGGAACTTCGAGGAAGTGGTGGACAAGGGCGCTTCCGCCCAGAGCTTCATCGAGCGG
ATGACCGCCTTCGATAAGAACCTGCCCAACGAGAAGGTGCTGCCCAAGCACAGCCTGCTGTACGAGTACT
TCACCGTGTATAACGAGCTGACCAAAGTGAAATACGTGACCGAGGGAATGAGAAAGCCCGCCTTCCTGAG
CGGCGAGCAGAAAAAGGCCATCGTGGACCTGCTGTTCAAGACCAACCGGAAAGTGACCGTGAAGCAGCTG
AAAGAGGACTACTTCAAGAAAATCGAGTGCTTCGACTCCGTGGAAATCTCCGGCGTGGAAGATCGGTTCA
ACGCCTCCCTGGGCACATACCACGATCTGCTGAAAATTATCAAGGACAAGGACTTCCTGGACAATGAGGA
AAACGAGGACATTCTGGAAGATATCGTGCTGACCCTGACACTGTTTGAGGACAGAGAGATGATCGAGGAA
CGGCTGAAAACCTATGCCCACCTGTTCGACGACAAAGTGATGAAGCAGCTGAAGCGGCGGAGATACACCG
GCTGGGGCGCCCTGAGCCGGAAGCTGATCAACGGCATCCGGGACAAGCAGTCCGGCAAGACAATCCTGGA
TTTCCTGAAGTCCGACGGCTTCGCCAACAGAAACTTCATGGCCCTGATCCACGACGACAGCCTGACCTTT
AAAGAGGACATCCAGAAAGCCCAGGTGTCCGGCCAGGGCGATAGCCTGCACGAGCACATTGCCAATCTGG
CCGGCAGCCCCGCCATTAAGAAGGGCATCCTGCAGACAGTGAAGGTGGTGGACGAGCTCGTGAAAGTGAT
GGGCCGGCACAAGCCCGAGAACATCGTGATCGAAATGGCCAGAGAGAACCAGACCACCCAGAAGGGACAG
AAGAACAGCCGCGAGAGAATGAAGCGGATCGAAGAGGGCATCAAAGAGCTGGGCAGCCAGATCCTGAAAG
AACACCCCGTGGAAAACACCCAGCTGCAGAACGAGAAGCTGTACCTGTACTACCTGCAGAATGGGCGGGA
TATGTACGTGGACCAGGAACTGGACATCAACCGGCTGTCCGACTACGATGTGGACCATATCGTGCCTCAG
AGCTTTCTGAAGGACGACTCCATCGACAACAAGGTGCTGACCAGAAGCGACAAGAACCGGGGCAAGAGCG
ACAACGTGCCCTCCGAAGAGGTCGTGAAGAAGATGAAGAACTACTGGCGGCAGCTGCTGAACGCCAAGCT
GATTACCCAGAGAAAGTTCGACAATCTGACCAAGGCCGAGAGAGGCGGCCTGAGCGAACTGGATAAGGCC
GGCTTCATCAAGAGACAGCTGGTGGAAACCCGGGCCATCACAAAGCACGTGGCACAGATCCTGGACTCCC
GGATGAACACTAAGTACGACGAGAATGACAAGCTGATCCGGGAAGTGAAAGTGATCACCCTGAAGTCCAA
GCTGGTGTCCGATTTCCGGAAGGATTTCCAGTTTTACAAAGTGCGCGAGATCAACAACTACCACCACGCC
CACGACGCCTACCTGAACGCCGTCGTGGGAACCGCCCTGATCAAAAAGTACCCTAAGCTGGAAAGCGAGT
TCGTGTACGGCGACTACAAGGTGTACGACGTGCGGAAGATGATCGCCAAGAGCGAGCAGGAAATCGGCAA
GGCTACCGCCAAGTACTTCTTCTACAGCAACATCATGAACTTTTTCAAGACCGAGATTACCCTGGCCAAC
GGCGAGATCCGGAAGCGGCCTCTGATCGAGACAAACGGCGAAACCGGGGAGATCGTGTGGGATAAGGGCC
GGGATTTTGCCACCGTGCGGAAAGTGCTGAGCATGCCCCAAGTGAATATCGTGAAAAAGACCGAGGTGCA
GACAGGCGGCTTCAGCAAAGAGTCTATCCTGCCCAAGAGGAACAGCGATAAGCTGATCGCCAGAAAGAAG
GACTGGGACCCTAAGAAGTACGGCGGCTTCGACAGCCCCACCGTGGCCTATTCTGTGCTGGTGGTGGCCA
AAGTGGAAAAGGGCAAGTCCAAGAAACTGAAGAGTGTGAAAGAGCTGCTGGGGATCACCATCATGGAAAG
AAGCAGCTTCGAGAAGAATCCCATCGACTTTCTGGAAGCCAAGGGCTACAAAGAAGTGAAAAAGGACCTG
ATCATCAAGCTGCCTAAGTACTCCCTGTTCGAGCTGGAAAACGGCCGGAAGAGAATGCTGGCCTCTGCCG
GCGAACTGCAGAAGGGAAACGAACTGGCCCTGCCCTCCAAATATGTGAACTTCCTGTACCTGGCCAGCCA
CTATGAGAAGCTGAAGGGCTCCCCCGAGGATAATGAGCAGAAACAGCTGTTTGTGGAACAGCACAAGCAC
TACCTGGACGAGATCATCGAGCAGATCAGCGAGTTCTCCAAGAGAGTGATCCTGGCCGACGCTAATCTGG
ACAAAGTGCTGTCCGCCTACAACAAGCACCGGGATAAGCCCATCAGAGAGCAGGCCGAGAATATCATCCA
CCTGTTTACCCTGACCAATCTGGGAGCCCCTGCCGCCTTCAAGTACTTTGACACCACCATCGACCGGAAG
AGGTACACCAGCACCAAAGAGGTGCTGGACGCCACCCTGATCCACCAGAGCATCACCGGCCTGTACGAGA
CACGGATCGACCTGTCTCAGCTGGGAGGCGACGGATCCGGCGGAGGCGGAAGCGGGAAAAGAACCGCCGA
CGGCAGCGAATTCGAGCCCAAGAAGAAGAGGAAAGTCTCGAGCGGAGGCGACTACAAAGACCATGACGGT
GATTATAAAGATCATGACATCGATTACAAGGATGACGATGACAAGGGAGGCGGTGGAAGCGGCGCAACAA
ACTTCTCTCTGCTGAAACAAGCCGGAGATGTCGAAGAGAATCCTGGACCGATGGTGAGCAAGGGCGAGGA
GCTGTTCACCGGGGTGGTGCCCATCCTGGTCGAGCTGGACGGCGACGTAAACGGCCACAAGTTCAGCGTG
TCCGGCGAGGGCGAGGGCGATGCCACCTACGGCAAGCTGACCCTGAAGTTCATCTGCACCACCGGCAAGC
TGCCCGTGCCCTGGCCCACCCTCGTGACCACCCTGACCTACGGCGTGCAGTGCTTCAGCCGCTACCCCGA
CCACATGAAGCAGCACGACTTCTTCAAGTCCGCCATGCCCGAAGGCTACGTCCAGGAGCGCACCATCTTC
TTCAAGGACGACGGCAACTACAAGACCCGCGCCGAGGTGAAGTTCGAGGGCGACACCCTGGTGAACCGCA
TCGAGCTGAAGGGCATCGACTTCAAGGAGGACGGCAACATCCTGGGGCACAAGCTGGAGTACAACTACAA
CAGCCACAACGTCTATATCATGGCCGACAAGCAGAAGAACGGCATCAAGGTGAACTTCAAGATCCGCCAC
AACATCGAGGACGGCAGCGTGCAGCTCGCCGACCACTACCAGCAGAACACCCCCATCGGCGACGGCCCCG
TGCTGCTGCCCGACAACCACTACCTGAGCACCCAGTCCGCCCTGAGCAAAGACCCCAACGAGAAGCGCGA
TCACATGGTCCTGCTGGAGTTCGTGACCGCCGCCGGGATCACTCTCGGCATGGACGAGCTGTACAAGTGA
CCGGTCATCATCACCATCACCATTGAGTTTAAACCCGCTGATCAGCCTCGACTGTGCCTTCTAGTTGCCA
GCCATCTGTTGTTTGCCCCTCCCCCGTGCCTTCCTTGACCCTGGAAGGTGCCACTCCCACTGTCCTTTCC
TAATAAAATGAGGAAATTGCATCGCATTGTCTGAGTAGGTGTCATTCTATTCTGGGGGGTGGGGTGGGGC
AGGACAGCAAGGGGGAGGATTGGGAAGACAATAGCAGGCATGCTGGGGATGCGGTGGGCTCTATGGCTTC
TGAGGCGGAAAGAACCAGCTGGGGCTCGATACCGTCGACCTCTAGCTAGAGCTTGGCGTAATCATGGTCA
TAGCTGTTTCCTGTGTGAAATTGTTATCCGCTCACAATTCCACACAACATACGAGCCGGAAGCATAAAGT
GTAAAGCCTAGGGTGCCTAATGAGTGAGCTAACTCACATTAATTGCGTTGCGCTCACTGCCCGCTTTCCA
GTCGGGAAACCTGTCGTGCCAGCTGCATTAATGAATCGGCCAACGCGCGGGGAGAGGCGGTTTGCGTATT
GGGCGCTCTTCCGCTTCCTCGCTCACTGACTCGCTGCGCTCGGTCGTTCGGCTGCGGCGAGCGGTATCAG
CTCACTCAAAGGCGGTAATACGGTTATCCACAGAATCAGGGGATAACGCAGGAAAGAACATGTGAGCAAA
AGGCCAGCAAAAGGCCAGGAACCGTAAAAAGGCCGCGTTGCTGGCGTTTTTCCATAGGCTCCGCCCCCCT
GACGAGCATCACAAAAATCGACGCTCAAGTCAGAGGTGGCGAAACCCGACAGGACTATAAAGATACCAGG
CGTTTCCCCCTGGAAGCTCCCTCGTGCGCTCTCCTGTTCCGACCCTGCCGCTTACCGGATACCTGTCCGC
CTTTCTCCCTTCGGGAAGCGTGGCGCTTTCTCAATGCTCACGCTGTAGGTATCTCAGTTCGGTGTAGGTC
GTTCGCTCCAAGCTGGGCTGTGTGCACGAACCCCCCGTTCAGCCCGACCGCTGCGCCTTATCCGGTAACT
ATCGTCTTGAGTCCAACCCGGTAAGACACGACTTATCGCCACTGGCAGCAGCCACTGGTAACAGGATTAG
CAGAGCGAGGTATGTAGGCGGTGCTACAGAGTTCTTGAAGTGGTGGCCTAACTACGGCTACACTAGAAGG
ACAGTATTTGGTATCTGCGCTCTGCTGAAGCCAGTTACCTTCGGAAAAAGAGTTGGTAGCTCTTGATCCG
GCAAACAAACCACCGCTGGTAGCGGTGGTTTTTTTGTTTGCAAGCAGCAGATTACGCGCAGAAAAAAAGG
ATCTCAAGAAGATCCTTTGATCTTTTCTACGGGGTCTGACGCTCAGTGGAACGAAAACTCACGTTAAGGG
ATTTTGGTCATGAGATTATCAAAAAGGATCTTCACCTAGATCCTTTTAAATTAAAAATGAAGTTTTAAAT
CAATCTAAAGTATATATGAGTAAACTTGGTCTGACAGTTACCAATGCTTAATCAGTGAGGCACCTATCTC
AGCGATCTGTCTATTTCGTTCATCCATAGTTGCCTGACTCCCCGTCGTGTAGATAACTACGATACGGGAG
GGCTTACCATCTGGCCCCAGTGCTGCAATGATACCGCGAGACCCACGCTCACCGGCTCCAGATTTATCAG
CAATAAACCAGCCAGCCGGAAGGGCCGAGCGCAGAAGTGGTCCTGCAACTTTATCCGCCTCCATCCAGTC
TATTAATTGTTGCCGGGAAGCTAGAGTAAGTAGTTCGCCAGTTAATAGTTTGCGCAACGTTGTTGCCATT
GCTACAGGCATCGTGGTGTCACGCTCGTCGTTTGGTATGGCTTCATTCAGCTCCGGTTCCCAACGATCAA
GGCGAGTTACATGATCCCCCATGTTGTGCAAAAAAGCGGTTAGCTCCTTCGGTCCTCCGATCGTTGTCAG
AAGTAAGTTGGCCGCAGTGTTATCACTCATGGTTATGGCAGCACTGCATAATTCTCTTACTGTCATGCCA
TCCGTAAGATGCTTTTCTGTGACTGGTGAGTACTCAACCAAGTCATTCTGAGAATAGTGTATGCGGCGAC
CGAGTTGCTCTTGCCCGGCGTCAATACGGGATAATACCGCGCCACATAGCAGAACTTTAAAAGTGCTCAT
CATTGGAAAACGTTCTTCGGGGCGAAAACTCTCAAGGATCTTACCGCTGTTGAGATCCAGTTCGATGTAA
CCCACTCGTGCACCCAACTGATCTTCAGCATCTTTTACTTTCACCAGCGTTTCTGGGTGAGCAAAAACAG
GAAGGCAAAATGCCGCAAAAAAGGGAATAAGGGCGACACGGAAATGTTGAATACTCATACTCTTCCTTTT
TCAATATTATTGAAGCATTTATCAGGGTTATTGTCTCATGAGCGGATACATATTTGAATGTATTTAGAAA
AATAAACAAATAGGGGTTCCGCGCACATTTCCCCGAAAAGTGCCACCTGACGTCGACGGATCGGGAGATC
GATCTCCCGATCCCCTAGGGTCGACTCTCAGTACAATCTGCTCTGATGCCGCATAGTTAAGCCAGTATCT
GCTCCCTGCTTGTGTGTTGGAGGTCGCTGAGTAGTGCGCGAGCAAAATTTAAGCTACAACAAGGCAAGGC
TTGACCGACAATTGCATGAAGAATCTGCTTAGGGTTAGGCGTTTTGCGCTGCTTCGCGATGTACGGGCCA
GATATACGCGTTGACATTGATTATTGACTAGTTATTAATAGTAATCAATTACGGGGTCATTAGTTCATAG
CCCATATATGGAGTTCCGCGTTACATAACTTACGGTAAATGGCCCGCCTGGCTGACCGCCCAACGACCCC
CGCCCATTGACGTCAATAATGACGTATGTTCCCATAGTAACGCCAATAGGGACTTTCCATTGACGTCAAT
GGGTGGACTATTTACGGTAAACTGCCCACTTGGCAGTACATCAAGTGTATC
Features (pLannotate 1.2.2; 17 found; start..end, strand, type, name):
    132..335     +  promoter       CMV promoter: human cytomegalovirus (CMV) immediate early promoter
    377..395     +  promoter       T7 promoter: promoter for bacteriophage T7 RNA polymerase
    409..4512    +  CDS            Cas9: Cas9 (Csn1) endonuclease from the Streptococcus pyogenes Type II CRISPR/Cas system generates RNA-guided double strand breaks in DNA
   4600..4665    +  CDS            3xFLAG: three tandem FLAG® epitope tags, followed by an enterokinase cleavage site
   4741..5457    +  CDS            EGFP: EGFP is a basic (constitutively fluorescent) green fluorescent protein published in 1996, derived from Aequorea victoria. It is reported to be a rapidly-maturing weak dimer with moderate acid sensitivity.
   5512..5736    +  polyA_signal   bGH poly(A) signal: bovine growth hormone polyadenylation signal
   5740..5761    +  promoter       SV40 promoter (fragment): SV40 enhancer and early promoter
   5766..5782    +  misc_feature   MCS (fragment): pBluescript multiple cloning site
   5831..5847    -  protein_bind   lac operator: The lac repressor binds to the lac operator to inhibit transcription in E. coli. This inhibition can be relieved by adding lactose or isopropyl-β-D-thiogalactopyranoside (IPTG). lac repressor encoded by lacI
   5855..5885    -  promoter       lac promoter: promoter for the E. coli lac operon
   5900..5921    -  protein_bind   CAP binding site: CAP binding activates transcription in the presence of cAMP. E. coli catabolite activator protein
   5934..6026    -  CDS            lacI (fragment): lac repressor; lacI; The lac repressor binds to the lac operator to inhibit transcription in E. coli. This inhibition can be relieved by adding lactose or isopropyl-β-D-thiogalactopyranoside (IPTG).
   6209..6797    -  rep_origin     ori: high-copy-number ColE1/pMB1/pBR322/pUC origin of replication
   6968..7828    -  CDS            AmpR: β-lactamase; bla; confers resistance to ampicillin, carbenicillin, and related antibiotics
   7829..7933    -  promoter       AmpR promoter: bla
   8004..8048    -  misc_feature   bom (fragment): basis of mobility region from pBR322
   8203..131     +  enhancer       CMV enhancer (across the origin): human cytomegalovirus immediate early enhancer
