>Addgene plasmid #139995 | pCMV-T7-SpCas9-HF1-P2A-EGFP (RTW3505) | addgene full sequence | sequence record 275425 | Addgene NGS Result
ACAAGGCAAGGCTTGACCGACAATTGCATGAAGAATCTGCTTAGGGTTAGGCGTTTTGCGCTGCTTCGCG
ATGTACGGGCCAGATATACGCGTTGACATTGATTATTGACTAGTTATTAATAGTAATCAATTACGGGGTC
ATTAGTTCATAGCCCATATATGGAGTTCCGCGTTACATAACTTACGGTAAATGGCCCGCCTGGCTGACCG
CCCAACGACCCCCGCCCATTGACGTCAATAATGACGTATGTTCCCATAGTAACGCCAATAGGGACTTTCC
ATTGACGTCAATGGGTGGAGTATTTACGGTAAACTGCCCACTTGGCAGTACATCAAGTGTATCATATGCC
AAGTACGCCCCCTATTGACGTCAATGACGGTAAATGGCCCGCCTGGCATTATGCCCAGTACATGACCTTA
TGGGACTTTCCTACTTGGCAGTACATCTACGTATTAGTCATCGCTATTACCATGGTGATGCGGTTTTGGC
AGTACATCAATGGGCGTGGATAGCGGTTTGACTCACGGGGATTTCCAAGTCTCCACCCCATTGACGTCAA
TGGGAGTTTGTTTTGGCACCAAAATCAACGGGACTTTCCAAAATGTCGTAACAACTCCGCCCCATTGACG
CAAATGGGCGGTAGGCGTGTACGGTGGGAGGTCTATATAAGCAGAGCTGGTTTAGTGAACCGTCAGATCC
GCTAGAGATCCGCGGCCGCTAATACGACTCACTATAGGGAGAGCCGCCACCATGGACAAGAAGTACAGCA
TCGGCCTGGACATCGGCACCAACTCTGTGGGCTGGGCCGTGATCACCGACGAGTACAAGGTGCCCAGCAA
GAAATTCAAGGTGCTGGGCAACACCGACCGGCACAGCATCAAGAAGAACCTGATCGGAGCCCTGCTGTTC
GACAGCGGCGAAACAGCCGAGGCCACCCGGCTGAAGAGAACCGCCAGAAGAAGATACACCAGACGGAAGA
ACCGGATCTGCTATCTGCAAGAGATCTTCAGCAACGAGATGGCCAAGGTGGACGACAGCTTCTTCCACAG
ACTGGAAGAGTCCTTCCTGGTGGAAGAGGATAAGAAGCACGAGCGGCACCCCATCTTCGGCAACATCGTG
GACGAGGTGGCCTACCACGAGAAGTACCCCACCATCTACCACCTGAGAAAGAAACTGGTGGACAGCACCG
ACAAGGCCGACCTGCGGCTGATCTATCTGGCCCTGGCCCACATGATCAAGTTCCGGGGCCACTTCCTGAT
CGAGGGCGACCTGAACCCCGACAACAGCGACGTGGACAAGCTGTTCATCCAGCTGGTGCAGACCTACAAC
CAGCTGTTCGAGGAAAACCCCATCAACGCCAGCGGCGTGGACGCCAAGGCCATCCTGTCTGCCAGACTGA
GCAAGAGCAGACGGCTGGAAAATCTGATCGCCCAGCTGCCCGGCGAGAAGAAGAATGGCCTGTTCGGAAA
CCTGATTGCCCTGAGCCTGGGCCTGACCCCCAACTTCAAGAGCAACTTCGACCTGGCCGAGGATGCCAAA
CTGCAGCTGAGCAAGGACACCTACGACGACGACCTGGACAACCTGCTGGCCCAGATCGGCGACCAGTACG
CCGACCTGTTTCTGGCCGCCAAGAACCTGTCCGACGCCATCCTGCTGAGCGACATCCTGAGAGTGAACAC
CGAGATCACCAAGGCCCCCCTGAGCGCCTCTATGATCAAGAGATACGACGAGCACCACCAGGACCTGACC
CTGCTGAAAGCTCTCGTGCGGCAGCAGCTGCCTGAGAAGTACAAAGAGATTTTCTTCGACCAGAGCAAGA
ACGGCTACGCCGGCTACATTGACGGCGGAGCCAGCCAGGAAGAGTTCTACAAGTTCATCAAGCCCATCCT
GGAAAAGATGGACGGCACCGAGGAACTGCTCGTGAAGCTGAACAGAGAGGACCTGCTGCGGAAGCAGCGG
ACCTTCGACAACGGCAGCATCCCCCACCAGATCCACCTGGGAGAGCTGCACGCCATTCTGCGGCGGCAGG
AAGATTTTTACCCATTCCTGAAGGACAACCGGGAAAAGATCGAGAAGATCCTGACCTTCCGCATCCCCTA
CTACGTGGGCCCTCTGGCCAGGGGAAACAGCAGATTCGCCTGGATGACCAGAAAGAGCGAGGAAACCATC
ACCCCCTGGAACTTCGAGGAAGTGGTGGACAAGGGCGCTTCCGCCCAGAGCTTCATCGAGCGGATGACCG
CCTTCGATAAGAACCTGCCCAACGAGAAGGTGCTGCCCAAGCACAGCCTGCTGTACGAGTACTTCACCGT
GTATAACGAGCTGACCAAAGTGAAATACGTGACCGAGGGAATGAGAAAGCCCGCCTTCCTGAGCGGCGAG
CAGAAAAAGGCCATCGTGGACCTGCTGTTCAAGACCAACCGGAAAGTGACCGTGAAGCAGCTGAAAGAGG
ACTACTTCAAGAAAATCGAGTGCTTCGACTCCGTGGAAATCTCCGGCGTGGAAGATCGGTTCAACGCCTC
CCTGGGCACATACCACGATCTGCTGAAAATTATCAAGGACAAGGACTTCCTGGACAATGAGGAAAACGAG
GACATTCTGGAAGATATCGTGCTGACCCTGACACTGTTTGAGGACAGAGAGATGATCGAGGAACGGCTGA
AAACCTATGCCCACCTGTTCGACGACAAAGTGATGAAGCAGCTGAAGCGGCGGAGATACACCGGCTGGGG
CGCCCTGAGCCGGAAGCTGATCAACGGCATCCGGGACAAGCAGTCCGGCAAGACAATCCTGGATTTCCTG
AAGTCCGACGGCTTCGCCAACAGAAACTTCATGGCCCTGATCCACGACGACAGCCTGACCTTTAAAGAGG
ACATCCAGAAAGCCCAGGTGTCCGGCCAGGGCGATAGCCTGCACGAGCACATTGCCAATCTGGCCGGCAG
CCCCGCCATTAAGAAGGGCATCCTGCAGACAGTGAAGGTGGTGGACGAGCTCGTGAAAGTGATGGGCCGG
CACAAGCCCGAGAACATCGTGATCGAAATGGCCAGAGAGAACCAGACCACCCAGAAGGGACAGAAGAACA
GCCGCGAGAGAATGAAGCGGATCGAAGAGGGCATCAAAGAGCTGGGCAGCCAGATCCTGAAAGAACACCC
CGTGGAAAACACCCAGCTGCAGAACGAGAAGCTGTACCTGTACTACCTGCAGAATGGGCGGGATATGTAC
GTGGACCAGGAACTGGACATCAACCGGCTGTCCGACTACGATGTGGACCATATCGTGCCTCAGAGCTTTC
TGAAGGACGACTCCATCGACAACAAGGTGCTGACCAGAAGCGACAAGAACCGGGGCAAGAGCGACAACGT
GCCCTCCGAAGAGGTCGTGAAGAAGATGAAGAACTACTGGCGGCAGCTGCTGAACGCCAAGCTGATTACC
CAGAGAAAGTTCGACAATCTGACCAAGGCCGAGAGAGGCGGCCTGAGCGAACTGGATAAGGCCGGCTTCA
TCAAGAGACAGCTGGTGGAAACCCGGGCCATCACAAAGCACGTGGCACAGATCCTGGACTCCCGGATGAA
CACTAAGTACGACGAGAATGACAAGCTGATCCGGGAAGTGAAAGTGATCACCCTGAAGTCCAAGCTGGTG
TCCGATTTCCGGAAGGATTTCCAGTTTTACAAAGTGCGCGAGATCAACAACTACCACCACGCCCACGACG
CCTACCTGAACGCCGTCGTGGGAACCGCCCTGATCAAAAAGTACCCTAAGCTGGAAAGCGAGTTCGTGTA
CGGCGACTACAAGGTGTACGACGTGCGGAAGATGATCGCCAAGAGCGAGCAGGAAATCGGCAAGGCTACC
GCCAAGTACTTCTTCTACAGCAACATCATGAACTTTTTCAAGACCGAGATTACCCTGGCCAACGGCGAGA
TCCGGAAGCGGCCTCTGATCGAGACAAACGGCGAAACCGGGGAGATCGTGTGGGATAAGGGCCGGGATTT
TGCCACCGTGCGGAAAGTGCTGAGCATGCCCCAAGTGAATATCGTGAAAAAGACCGAGGTGCAGACAGGC
GGCTTCAGCAAAGAGTCTATCCTGCCCAAGAGGAACAGCGATAAGCTGATCGCCAGAAAGAAGGACTGGG
ACCCTAAGAAGTACGGCGGCTTCGACAGCCCCACCGTGGCCTATTCTGTGCTGGTGGTGGCCAAAGTGGA
AAAGGGCAAGTCCAAGAAACTGAAGAGTGTGAAAGAGCTGCTGGGGATCACCATCATGGAAAGAAGCAGC
TTCGAGAAGAATCCCATCGACTTTCTGGAAGCCAAGGGCTACAAAGAAGTGAAAAAGGACCTGATCATCA
AGCTGCCTAAGTACTCCCTGTTCGAGCTGGAAAACGGCCGGAAGAGAATGCTGGCCTCTGCCGGCGAACT
GCAGAAGGGAAACGAACTGGCCCTGCCCTCCAAATATGTGAACTTCCTGTACCTGGCCAGCCACTATGAG
AAGCTGAAGGGCTCCCCCGAGGATAATGAGCAGAAACAGCTGTTTGTGGAACAGCACAAGCACTACCTGG
ACGAGATCATCGAGCAGATCAGCGAGTTCTCCAAGAGAGTGATCCTGGCCGACGCTAATCTGGACAAAGT
GCTGTCCGCCTACAACAAGCACCGGGATAAGCCCATCAGAGAGCAGGCCGAGAATATCATCCACCTGTTT
ACCCTGACCAATCTGGGAGCCCCTGCCGCCTTCAAGTACTTTGACACCACCATCGACCGGAAGAGGTACA
CCAGCACCAAAGAGGTGCTGGACGCCACCCTGATCCACCAGAGCATCACCGGCCTGTACGAGACACGGAT
CGACCTGTCTCAGCTGGGAGGCGACGGATCCGGCGGAGGCGGAAGCGGGAAAAGAACCGCCGACGGCAGC
GAATTCGAGCCCAAGAAGAAGAGGAAAGTCTCGAGCGGAGGCGACTACAAAGACCATGACGGTGATTATA
AAGATCATGACATCGATTACAAGGATGACGATGACAAGGGAGGCGGTGGAAGCGGCGCAACAAACTTCTC
TCTGCTGAAACAAGCCGGAGATGTCGAAGAGAATCCTGGACCGATGGTGAGCAAGGGCGAGGAGCTGTTC
ACCGGGGTGGTGCCCATCCTGGTCGAGCTGGACGGCGACGTAAACGGCCACAAGTTCAGCGTGTCCGGCG
AGGGCGAGGGCGATGCCACCTACGGCAAGCTGACCCTGAAGTTCATCTGCACCACCGGCAAGCTGCCCGT
GCCCTGGCCCACCCTCGTGACCACCCTGACCTACGGCGTGCAGTGCTTCAGCCGCTACCCCGACCACATG
AAGCAGCACGACTTCTTCAAGTCCGCCATGCCCGAAGGCTACGTCCAGGAGCGCACCATCTTCTTCAAGG
ACGACGGCAACTACAAGACCCGCGCCGAGGTGAAGTTCGAGGGCGACACCCTGGTGAACCGCATCGAGCT
GAAGGGCATCGACTTCAAGGAGGACGGCAACATCCTGGGGCACAAGCTGGAGTACAACTACAACAGCCAC
AACGTCTATATCATGGCCGACAAGCAGAAGAACGGCATCAAGGTGAACTTCAAGATCCGCCACAACATCG
AGGACGGCAGCGTGCAGCTCGCCGACCACTACCAGCAGAACACCCCCATCGGCGACGGCCCCGTGCTGCT
GCCCGACAACCACTACCTGAGCACCCAGTCCGCCCTGAGCAAAGACCCCAACGAGAAGCGCGATCACATG
GTCCTGCTGGAGTTCGTGACCGCCGCCGGGATCACTCTCGGCATGGACGAGCTGTACAAGTGACCGGTCA
TCATCACCATCACCATTGAGTTTAAACCCGCTGATCAGCCTCGACTGTGCCTTCTAGTTGCCAGCCATCT
GTTGTTTGCCCCTCCCCCGTGCCTTCCTTGACCCTGGAAGGTGCCACTCCCACTGTCCTTTCCTAATAAA
ATGAGGAAATTGCATCGCATTGTCTGAGTAGGTGTCATTCTATTCTGGGGGGTGGGGTGGGGCAGGACAG
CAAGGGGGAGGATTGGGAAGACAATAGCAGGCATGCTGGGGATGCGGTGGGCTCTATGGCTTCTGAGGCG
GAAAGAACCAGCTGGGGCTCGATACCGTCGACCTCTAGCTAGAGCTTGGCGTAATCATGGTCATAGCTGT
TTCCTGTGTGAAATTGTTATCCGCTCACAATTCCACACAACATACGAGCCGGAAGCATAAAGTGTAAAGC
CTAGGGTGCCTAATGAGTGAGCTAACTCACATTAATTGCGTTGCGCTCACTGCCCGCTTTCCAGTCGGGA
AACCTGTCGTGCCAGCTGCATTAATGAATCGGCCAACGCGCGGGGAGAGGCGGTTTGCGTATTGGGCGCT
CTTCCGCTTCCTCGCTCACTGACTCGCTGCGCTCGGTCGTTCGGCTGCGGCGAGCGGTATCAGCTCACTC
AAAGGCGGTAATACGGTTATCCACAGAATCAGGGGATAACGCAGGAAAGAACATGTGAGCAAAAGGCCAG
CAAAAGGCCAGGAACCGTAAAAAGGCCGCGTTGCTGGCGTTTTTCCATAGGCTCCGCCCCCCTGACGAGC
ATCACAAAAATCGACGCTCAAGTCAGAGGTGGCGAAACCCGACAGGACTATAAAGATACCAGGCGTTTCC
CCCTGGAAGCTCCCTCGTGCGCTCTCCTGTTCCGACCCTGCCGCTTACCGGATACCTGTCCGCCTTTCTC
CCTTCGGGAAGCGTGGCGCTTTCTCATAGCTCACGCTGTAGGTATCTCAGTTCGGTGTAGGTCGTTCGCT
CCAAGCTGGGCTGTGTGCACGAACCCCCCGTTCAGCCCGACCGCTGCGCCTTATCCGGTAACTATCGTCT
TGAGTCCAACCCGGTAAGACACGACTTATCGCCACTGGCAGCAGCCACTGGTAACAGGATTAGCAGAGCG
AGGTATGTAGGCGGTGCTACAGAGTTCTTGAAGTGGTGGCCTAACTACGGCTACACTAGAAGAACAGTAT
TTGGTATCTGCGCTCTGCTGAAGCCAGTTACCTTCGGAAAAAGAGTTGGTAGCTCTTGATCCGGCAAACA
AACCACCGCTGGTAGCGGTGGTTTTTTTGTTTGCAAGCAGCAGATTACGCGCAGAAAAAAAGGATCTCAA
GAAGATCCTTTGATCTTTTCTACGGGGTCTGACGCTCAGTGGAACGAAAACTCACGTTAAGGGATTTTGG
TCATGAGATTATCAAAAAGGATCTTCACCTAGATCCTTTTAAATTAAAAATGAAGTTTTAAATCAATCTA
AAGTATATATGAGTAAACTTGGTCTGACAGTTACCAATGCTTAATCAGTGAGGCACCTATCTCAGCGATC
TGTCTATTTCGTTCATCCATAGTTGCCTGACTCCCCGTCGTGTAGATAACTACGATACGGGAGGGCTTAC
CATCTGGCCCCAGTGCTGCAATGATACCGCGAGACCCACGCTCACCGGCTCCAGATTTATCAGCAATAAA
CCAGCCAGCCGGAAGGGCCGAGCGCAGAAGTGGTCCTGCAACTTTATCCGCCTCCATCCAGTCTATTAAT
TGTTGCCGGGAAGCTAGAGTAAGTAGTTCGCCAGTTAATAGTTTGCGCAACGTTGTTGCCATTGCTACAG
GCATCGTGGTGTCACGCTCGTCGTTTGGTATGGCTTCATTCAGCTCCGGTTCCCAACGATCAAGGCGAGT
TACATGATCCCCCATGTTGTGCAAAAAAGCGGTTAGCTCCTTCGGTCCTCCGATCGTTGTCAGAAGTAAG
TTGGCCGCAGTGTTATCACTCATGGTTATGGCAGCACTGCATAATTCTCTTACTGTCATGCCATCCGTAA
GATGCTTTTCTGTGACTGGTGAGTACTCAACCAAGTCATTCTGAGAATAGTGTATGCGGCGACCGAGTTG
CTCTTGCCCGGCGTCAATACGGGATAATACCGCGCCACATAGCAGAACTTTAAAAGTGCTCATCATTGGA
AAACGTTCTTCGGGGCGAAAACTCTCAAGGATCTTACCGCTGTTGAGATCCAGTTCGATGTAACCCACTC
GTGCACCCAACTGATCTTCAGCATCTTTTACTTTCACCAGCGTTTCTGGGTGAGCAAAAACAGGAAGGCA
AAATGCCGCAAAAAAGGGAATAAGGGCGACACGGAAATGTTGAATACTCATACTCTTCCTTTTTCAATAT
TATTGAAGCATTTATCAGGGTTATTGTCTCATGAGCGGATACATATTTGAATGTATTTAGAAAAATAAAC
AAATAGGGGTTCCGCGCACATTTCCCCGAAAAGTGCCACCTGACGTCGACGGATCGGGAGATCGATCTCC
CGATCCCCTAGGGTCGACTCTCAGTACAATCTGCTCTGATGCCGCATAGTTAAGCCAGTATCTGCTCCCT
GCTTGTGTGTTGGAGGTCGCTGAGTAGTGCGCGAGCAAAATTTAAGCTACA
Features (pLannotate 1.2.2; 17 found; start..end, strand, type, name):
     95..474     +  enhancer       CMV enhancer: human cytomegalovirus immediate early enhancer
    475..678     +  promoter       CMV promoter: human cytomegalovirus (CMV) immediate early promoter
    720..738     +  promoter       T7 promoter: promoter for bacteriophage T7 RNA polymerase
    752..4855    +  CDS            Cas9: Cas9 (Csn1) endonuclease from the Streptococcus pyogenes Type II CRISPR/Cas system generates RNA-guided double strand breaks in DNA
   4943..5008    +  CDS            3xFLAG: three tandem FLAG® epitope tags, followed by an enterokinase cleavage site
   5084..5800    +  CDS            EGFP: EGFP is a basic (constitutively fluorescent) green fluorescent protein published in 1996, derived from Aequorea victoria. It is reported to be a rapidly-maturing weak dimer with moderate acid sensitivity.
   5855..6079    +  polyA_signal   bGH poly(A) signal: bovine growth hormone polyadenylation signal
   6083..6104    +  promoter       SV40 promoter (fragment): SV40 enhancer and early promoter
   6109..6125    +  misc_feature   MCS (fragment): pBluescript multiple cloning site
   6174..6190    -  protein_bind   lac operator: The lac repressor binds to the lac operator to inhibit transcription in E. coli. This inhibition can be relieved by adding lactose or isopropyl-β-D-thiogalactopyranoside (IPTG). lac repressor encoded by lacI
   6198..6228    -  promoter       lac promoter: promoter for the E. coli lac operon
   6243..6264    -  protein_bind   CAP binding site: CAP binding activates transcription in the presence of cAMP. E. coli catabolite activator protein
   6277..6369    -  CDS            lacI (fragment): lac repressor; lacI; The lac repressor binds to the lac operator to inhibit transcription in E. coli. This inhibition can be relieved by adding lactose or isopropyl-β-D-thiogalactopyranoside (IPTG).
   6552..7140    -  rep_origin     ori: high-copy-number ColE1/pMB1/pBR322/pUC origin of replication
   7311..8171    -  CDS            AmpR: β-lactamase; bla; confers resistance to ampicillin, carbenicillin, and related antibiotics
   8172..8276    -  promoter       AmpR promoter: bla
   8347..8391    -  misc_feature   bom (fragment): basis of mobility region from pBR322
