[The description below was written by a language model from this plasmid's Addgene catalogue record and pLannotate feature annotations shown in this document.]
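Description:
pCMV-T7-SpCas9-HF1-P2A-EGFP (RTW3505) is an 8,451-nt mammalian expression and in vitro transcription plasmid built on the RTW3027 backbone, encoding the high-fidelity SpCas9-HF1 nuclease. It is propagated in E. coli from a high-copy ColE1/pUC-type origin and selected with ampicillin through the β-lactamase gene under its native bla promoter. Short backbone remnants are also annotated (lac promoter/operator and CAP site, fragments of lacI, an SV40 promoter, a pBluescript MCS and the pBR322 bom region), but they have no evident role in the payload. No mammalian selection marker is annotated.

The expression cassette starts with the human cytomegalovirus immediate early enhancer and promoter, followed directly by a T7 promoter. The same open reading frame can therefore be transcribed by RNA polymerase II in transfected mammalian cells or by T7 RNA polymerase in vitro. The insert is a synthetic, human codon-optimized Streptococcus pyogenes Cas9 carrying the HF1 substitutions N497A, R661A, Q695A and Q926A. At its C terminus it is fused to a bipartite nuclear localization signal and a 3xFLAG epitope for detection, then a P2A peptide and EGFP, and the cassette ends at a bovine growth hormone polyadenylation signal. The P2A element causes ribosomal skipping, so EGFP is released as a separate protein that marks Cas9-expressing cells, which allows transfected cells to be identified or sorted by fluorescence. The NLS and P2A are stated in the catalogue entry but are not individually annotated in the feature tables.

No guide RNA cassette is annotated, so a guide RNA would have to be supplied separately. The depositor and repository sequences are the same length and carry the same features, differing only in where numbering begins. The plasmid was deposited with work on engineered Cas9 variants with relaxed PAM requirements.
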