Addgene plasmid #139995: pCMV-T7-SpCas9-HF1-P2A-EGFP (RTW3505)
Purpose: CMV and T7 promoter expression plasmid for human codon optimized SpCas9-HF1(N497A/R661A/Q695A/Q926A) with a c-terminal bi-partite NLS, 3x flag tag, and P2A-EGFP
Depositing lab: Benjamin Kleinstiver. Depositing organization: Massachusetts General Hospital. Publication: Unconstrained genome targeting with near-PAMless engineered CRISPR-Cas9 variants. Walton RT, Christie KA, Whittaker MN, Kleinstiver BP. Science. 2020 Apr 17;368(6488):290-296. doi: 10.1126/science.aba8853. Epub 2020 Mar 26. PubMed 32217751.
Backbone
  Vector backbone: RTW3027
  Backbone manufacturer: Kleinstiver Lab (Addgene ID 139987)
  Vector type: Mammalian Expression, CRISPR ; in vitro transcription; T7 promoter
Growth in bacteria
  Bacterial resistance: Ampicillin, 100 μg/mL
  Growth temperature: 37°C
  Growth strain: DH5alpha
  Copy number: High Copy
Gene/Insert
  Gene/Insert name: human codon optimized SpCas9-HF1 with BPNLS-3xFLAG-P2A-EGFP (alt name: RTW3505)
  Species: Synthetic
  Mutation: HF1=N497A/R661A/Q695A/Q926A
  Promoter: CMV and T7
  Tag / fusion protein: BPNLS-3xFLAG-P2A-EGFP (C terminal on insert)
  Cloning method: Gibson Cloning
  Sequencing primers: 5′ oBK6928-CCAAGTCTCCACCCCATTGACG; 3′ oBK219-GGGAGTGGCACCTTCCAGGGTC
Terms and licenses: Academic/Nonprofit Terms; Industry Terms: Not Available to Industry
How to cite: pCMV-T7-SpCas9-HF1-P2A-EGFP (RTW3505) was a gift from Benjamin Kleinstiver (Addgene plasmid # 139995 ; http://n2t.net/addgene:139995 ; RRID:Addgene_139995)
